>Addgene plasmid #152783 | pGBW-m4133247 | depositor full sequence | sequence record 295795 | Full Sequence
CACCATGAGCGCCGTTAAGCGGACAATCAAAGGGACCCATCACTGGTTGCTCCTTACTATACTGACGTCT
TTACTGGTCTTGGTACAGAGTACACAATGGTCGCTTTTCTTTTTTCTGTACGAGAATGCATTCCTCCCAT
TTGCGATGGGAATCATTGCTATGTCCGCCTTCGCTATGATGTTCGTGAAGCACAAACATGCCTTCCTTTG
CCTGTTTCTCCTACCCTCACTGGCAACCGTGGCCTATTTTAACATGGTGTACATGCCTGCGAGCTGGGTC
ATGCGAATTATGACTTGGCTGGACATGGTTGATACCTCCCTATCTGGCTTCAAGTTAAAGGACTGTGTGA
TGTATGCATCAGCTGTAGTGCTGCTAATCCTGATGACAGCTCGCACAGTCTACGATGACGGTGCCAGGAG
AGTGTGGACTCTGATGAATGTCCTCACCTTAGTTTATAAAGTATACTATGGCAACGCTCTCGATCAGGCC
ATTAGTATGTGGGCATTGATAATCTCCGTGACGAGTAACTACAGCGGAGTGGTAACCACTGTCATGTTTT
TGGCACGCGGGATAGTGTTCATGTGTGTCGAATATTGCCCGATCTTTTTTATCACAGGGAATACTCTGCA
ATGCATTATGCTGGTTTACTGTTTCTTGGGCTATTTCTGCACCTGTTATTTTGGTCTATTCTGCCTGCTT
AATAGGTACTTTCGTTTGACACTAGGAGTCTATGATTACTTGGTGAGCACGCAGGAGTTTCGGTATATGA
ACAGTCAGGGCCTGCTTCCCCCAAAGAACTCTATTGACGCGTTTAAACTCAATATAAAGCTGTTGGGCGT
GGGTGGAAAACCTTGCATCAAGGTGGCCACTGTGCAGGAAAACCTTTACTTTCAGTCGGGACGGCGAATC
CCGGGGCTGATAAATCCCTGGAAAAGGAGATGGAAGAAGAACTTTATTGCAGTGTCTGCGGCTAACCGGT
TCAAAAAGATCAGTTCAAGCGGCGCCCTAGATTACGACATTCCTACGACCGCCTCCGAGAATCTCTATTT
CCAGGGTGAATTTGGCTTGGCACAACATGACGAGGCCGTCGATAACAAGTTTAATAAAGAACAGCAGAAC
GCTTTCTATGAGATCCTTCACTTACCAAATCTGAACGAAGAGCAACGCAACGCTTTCATTCAGAGCCTGA
AAGACGATCCCTCGCAGTCTGCAAATCTCCTGGCCGAAGCCAAGAAGCTGAATGACGCACAGGCTCCAAA
AGTTGATAACAAGTTTAACAAGGAGCAGCAGAATGCTTTCTACGAGATATTGCACCTTCCTAATCTGAAT
GAGGAACAAAGAAATGCATTTATCCAGTCCCTAAAAGACGATCCATCACAGAGTGCCAACCTGCTTGCGG
AAGCCAAAAAGCTCAATGATGCCCAGGCCCCGAAAGTAGACGCGAACCATCAATAAGGATCCGCAGGCCT
CTGCTAGCTTGACTGACTGAGATACAGCGTACCTTCAGCTCACAGACATGATAAGATACATTGATGAGTT
TGGACAAACCACAACTAGAATGCAGTGAAAAAAATGCTTTATTTGTGAAATTTGTGATGCTATTGCTTTA
TTTGTAACCATTATAAGCTGCAATAAACAAGTTAACAACAACAATTGCATTCATTTTATGTTTCAGGTTC
AGGGGGAGGTGTGGGAGGTTTTTTAAAGCAAGTAAAACCTCTACAAATGTGGTATTGGCCCATCTCTATC
GGTATCGTAGCATAACCCCTTGGGGCCTCTAAACGGGTCTTGAGGGGTTTTTTGTGCCCCTCGGGCCGGA
TTGCTATCTACCGGCATTGGCGCAGAAAAAAATGCCTGATGCGACGCTGCGCGTCTTATACTCCCACATA
TGCCAGATTCAGCAACGGATACGGCTTCCCCAACTTGCCCACTTCCATACGTGTCCTCCTTACCAGAAAT
TTATCCTTAAGGTCGTCAGCTATCCTGCAGGCGATCTCTCGATTTCGATCAAGACATTCCTTTAATGGTC
TTTTCTGGACACCACTAGGGGTCAGAAGTAGTTCATCAAACTTTCTTCCCTCCCTAATCTCATTGGTTAC
CTTGGGCTATCGAAACTTAATTAACCAGTCAAGTCAGCTACTTGGCGAGATCGACTTGTCTGGGTTTCGA
CTACGCTCAGAATTGCGTCAGTCAAGTTCGATCTGGTCCTTGCTATTGCACCCGTTCTCCGATTACGAGT
TTCATTTAAATCATGTGAGCAAAAGGCCAGCAAAAGGCCAGGAACCGTAAAAAGGCCGCGTTGCTGGCGT
TTTTCCATAGGCTCCGCCCCCCTGACGAGCATCACAAAAATCGACGCTCAAGTCAGAGGTGGCGAAACCC
GACAGGACTATAAAGATACCAGGCGTTTCCCCCTGGAAGCTCCCTCGTGCGCTCTCCTGTTCCGACCCTG
CCGCTTACCGGATACCTGTCCGCCTTTCTCCCTTCGGGAAGCGTGGCGCTTTCTCATAGCTCACGCTGTA
GGTATCTCAGTTCGGTGTAGGTCGTTCGCTCCAAGCTGGGCTGTGTGCACGAACCCCCCGTTCAGCCCGA
CCGCTGCGCCTTATCCGGTAACTATCGTCTTGAGTCCAACCCGGTAAGACACGACTTATCGCCACTGGCA
GCAGCCACTGGTAACAGGATTAGCAGAGCGAGGTATGTAGGCGGTGCTACAGAGTTCTTGAAGTGGTGGC
CTAACTACGGCTACACTAGAAGAACAGTATTTGGTATCTGCGCTCTGCTGAAGCCAGTTACCTTCGGAAA
AAGAGTTGGTAGCTCTTGATCCGGCAAACAAACCACCGCTGGTAGCGGTGGTTTTTTTGTTTGCAAGCAG
CAGATTACGCGCAGAAAAAAAGGATCTCAAGAAGATCCTTTGATCTTTTCTACGGGGTCTGACGCTCAGT
GGAACGAAAACTCACGTTAAGGGATTTTGGTCATGAGATTATCAAAAAGGATCTTCACCTAGATCCTTTT
AAATTAAAAATGAAGTTTTAAATCAATCTAAAGTATATATGAGTAAACTTGGTCTGACAGTTACCAATGC
TTAATCAGTGAGGCACCTATCTCAGCGATCTGTCTATTTCGTTCATCCATAGTTGCATTTAAATTTCCGA
ACTCTCCAAGGCCCTCGTCGGAAAATCTTCAAACCTTTCGTCCGATCCATCTTGCAGGCTACCTCTCGAA
CGAACTATCGCAAGTCTCTTGGCCGGCCTTGCGCCTTGGCTATTGCTTGGCAGCGCCTATCGCCAGGTAT
TACTCCAATCCCGAATATCCGAGATCGGGATCACCCGAGAGAAGTTCAACCTACATCCTCAATCCCGATC
TATCCGAGATCCGAGGAATATCGAAATCGGGGCGCGCCTGGCCTCCGCGCCGGGTTTTGGCGCCTCCCGC
GGGCGCCCCCCTCGTCACGGCGAGCGCTGCCACGTCAGACGAAGGGCGCAGGAGCGTCCTGATCCTTCCG
CCCGGACGCTCAGGACAGCGGCCCGCTGCTCATAAGACTCGGCCTTAGAACCCCAGTATCAGCAGAAGGA
CATTTTAGGACGGGACTTGGGTGACTCTAGGGCACTGGTTTTCTTTCCAGAGAGCGGAACAGGCGAGGAA
AAGTAGTCCCTTCTCGGCGATTCTGCGGAGGGATCTCCGTGGGGCGGTGAACGCCGATGATTATATAAGG
ACGCGCCGGGTGTGGCACAGCTAGTTCCGTCGCAGCCGGGATTTGGGTCGCGGTTCTTGTTTGTGGATCG
CTGTGATCGTCACTTGGTGAGTAGCGGGCTGCTGGGCTGGCCGGGGCTTTCGTGGCCGCCGGGCCGCTCG
GTGGGACGGAAGCGTGTGGAGAGACCGCCAAGGGCTGTAGTCTGGGTCCGCGAGCAAGGTTGCCCTGAAC
TGGGGGTTGGGGGGAGCGCAGCAAAATGGCGGCTGTTCCCGAGTCTTGAATGGAAGACGCTTGTGAGGCG
GGCTGTGAGGTCGTTGAAACAAGGTGGGGGGCATGGTGGGCGGCAAGAACCCAAGGTCTTGAGCCCTTCG
CTAATGCGGGAAAGCTCTTATTCGGGTGAGATGGGCTGGGCACCATCTGGGGACCCTGACGTGAAGTTTG
TCACTGACTGGAGAACTCGGTTTGTCGTCTGTTGCGGGGGCGGCAGTTATGGCGGTGCCGTTGGGCAGTG
CACCCGTACCTTTGGGAGCGCGCGCCCTCGTCGTGTCGTGACGTCACCCGTTCTGTTGGCTTATAATGCA
GGGTGGGGCCACCTGCCGGTAGGTGTGCGGTAGGCTTTTCTCCGTCGCAGGACGCAGGGTTCGGGCCTAG
GGTAGGCTCTCCTGAATCGACAGGCGCCGGACCTCTGGTGAGGGGAGGGATAAGTGAGGCGTCAGTTTCT
TTGGTCGGTTTTATGTACCTATCTTCTTAAGTAGCTGAAGCTCCGGTTTTGAACTATGCGCTCGGGGTTG
GCGAGTGTGTTTTGTGAAGTTTTTTAGGCACCTTTTGAAATGTAATCATTTGGGTCAATATGTAATTTTC
AGTGTTAGACTTGTAAATTGTCCGCTAAATTCTGGCCGTTTTTGGCTTTTTTGTTAGACAACATGGGTAA
AAAGCCTGAACTCACCGCGACGTCTGTCGAGAAGTTTCTGATCGAAAAGTTCGACAGCGTCTCCGACCTG
ATGCAGCTCTCGGAGGGCGAAGAATCTCGTGCTTTCAGCTTCGATGTAGGAGGGCGTGGATATGTCCTGC
GGGTAAATAGCTGCGCCGATGGTTTCTACAAAGATCGTTATGTTTATCGGCACTTTGCATCCGCCGCGCT
CCCGATTCCGGAAGTGCTTGACATTGGGGAGTTCAGCGAGAGCCTGACCTATTGCATCTCCCGCCGTGCA
CAGGGTGTCACGTTGCAAGACCTGCCTGAAACCGAACTGCCCGCTGTTCTGCAGCCGGTCGCGGAGGCAA
TGGATGCCATCGCTGCCGCCGATCTTAGCCAGACGAGCGGGTTCGGCCCATTCGGACCGCAAGGAATCGG
TCAATACACTACATGGCGTGATTTCATATGCGCGATTGCTGATCCCCATGTGTATCACTGGCAAACTGTG
ATGGACGACACCGTCAGTGCGTCCGTCGCGCAGGCTCTCGATGAGCTGATGCTTTGGGCCGAGGACTGCC
CCGAAGTCCGGCACCTCGTGCACGCGGATTTCGGCTCCAACAATGTCCTGACGGACAATGGCCGCATAAC
AGCGGTCATTGACTGGAGCGAGGCGATGTTCGGGGATTCCCAATACGAGGTCGCCAACATCTTCTTCTGG
AGGCCGTGGTTGGCTTGTATGGAGCAGCAGACGCGCTACTTCGAGCGGAGGCATCCGGAGCTTGCAGGAT
CGCCCCGGCTCCGGGCGTATATGCTCCGCATTGGTCTTGACCAACTCTATCAGAGCTTGGTTGACGGCAA
TTTCGATGATGCAGCTTGGGCGCAGGGTCGATGCGACGCAATCGTCCGATCCGGAGCCGGGACTGTCGGG
CGTACACAAATCGCCCGCAGAAGCGCCGCCGTCTGGACCGATGGCTGTGTAGAAGTACTCGCCGATAGTG
GAAACCGACGCCCCAGCACTCGTCCGAGGGCAAAGGAATAAGCTAGTATGTAAGCCTAGTCTTAGATAAT
AAAATCGCTATCCATCGAAGATGGATGTGTGTTGGTTTTTTGTGTGTGTAACGCTAGGCGCGCCTGGTGT
ACCGAGAACGATCCTCTCAGTGCGAGTCTCGACGATCCATATCGTTGCTTGGCAGTCAGCCAGTCGGAAT
CCAGCTTGGGACCCAGGAAGTCCAATCGTCAGATATTGTACTCAAGCCTGGTCACGGCAGCGTACCGATC
TGTTTAAACCTAGATATTGATAGTCTGATCGGTCAACGTATAATCGAGTCCTAGCTTTTGCAAACATCTA
TCAAGAGACAGGATCAGCAGGAGGCTTTCGCATGAGTATTCAACATTTCCGTGTCGCCCTTATTCCCTTT
TTTGCGGCATTTTGCCTTCCTGTTTTTGCTCACCCAGAAACGCTGGTGAAAGTAAAAGATGCTGAAGATC
AGTTGGGTGCGCGAGTGGGTTACATCGAACTGGATCTCAACAGCGGTAAGATCCTTGAGAGTTTTCGCCC
CGAAGAACGCTTTCCAATGATGAGCACTTTTAAAGTTCTGCTATGTGGCGCGGTATTATCCCGTATTGAC
GCCGGGCAAGAGCAACTCGGTCGCCGCATACACTATTCTCAGAATGACTTGGTTGAGTATTCACCAGTCA
CAGAAAAGCATCTTACGGATGGCATGACAGTAAGAGAATTATGCAGTGCTGCCATAACCATGAGTGATAA
CACTGCGGCCAACTTACTTCTGACAACGATTGGAGGACCGAAGGAGCTAACCGCTTTTTTGCACAACATG
GGGGATCATGTAACTCGCCTTGATCGTTGGGAACCGGAGCTGAATGAAGCCATACCAAACGACGAGCGTG
ACACCACGATGCCTGTAGCAATGGCAACAACCTTGCGTAAACTATTAACTGGCGAACTACTTACTCTAGC
TTCCCGGCAACAGTTGATAGACTGGATGGAGGCGGATAAAGTTGCAGGACCACTTCTGCGCTCGGCCCTT
CCGGCTGGCTGGTTTATTGCTGATAAATCTGGAGCCGGTGAGCGTGGGTCTCGCGGTATCATTGCAGCAC
TGGGGCCAGATGGTAAGCCCTCCCGTATCGTAGTTATCTACACGACGGGGAGTCAGGCAACTATGGATGA
ACGAAATAGACAGATCGCTGAGATAGGTGCCTCACTGATTAAGCATTGGTAACCGATTCTAGGTGCATTG
GCGCAGAAAAAAATGCCTGATGCGACGCTGCGCGTCTTATACTCCCACATATGCCAGATTCAGCAACGGA
TACGGCTTCCCCAACTTGCCCACTTCCATACGTGTCCTCCTTACCAGAAATTTATCCTTAAGATCGTTTA
AACTCGACTCTGGCTCTATCGAATCTCCGTCGTTTCGAGCTTACGCGAACAGCCGTGGCGCTCATTTGCT
CGTCGGGCATCGAATCTCGTCAGCTATCGTCAGCTTACCTTTTTGGCAGCGATCGCGGCTCCCGACATCT
TGGACCATTAGCTCCACAGGTATCTTCTTCCCTCTAGTGGTCATAACAGCAGCTTCAGCTACCTCTCAAT
TCAAAAAACCCCTCAAGACCCGTTTAGAGGCCCCAAGGGGTTATGCTATCAATCGTTGCGTTACACACAC
AAAAAACCAACACACATCCATCTTCGATGGATAGCGATTTTATTATCTAACTGCTGATCGAGTGTAGCCA
GATCTAGTAATCAATTACGGGGTCATTAGTTCATAGCCCATATATGGAGTTCCGCGTTACATAACTTACG
GTAAATGGCCCGCCTGGCTGACCGCCCAACGACCCCCGCCCATTGACGTCAATAATGACGTATGTTCCCA
TAGTAACGCCAATAGGGACTTTCCATTGACGTCAATGGGTGGAGTATTTACGGTAAACTGCCCACTTGGC
AGTACATCAAGTGTATCATATGCCAAGTACGCCCCCTATTGACGTCAATGACGGTAAATGGCCCGCCTGG
CATTATGCCCAGTACATGACCTTATGGGACTTTCCTACTTGGCAGTACATCTACGTATTAGTCATCGCTA
TTACCATGCTGATGCGGTTTTGGCAGTACATCAATGGGCGTGGATAGCGGTTTGACTCACGGGGATTTCC
AAGTCTCCACCCCATTGACGTCAATGGGAGTTTGTTTTGGCACCAAAATCAACGGGACTTTCCAAAATGT
CGTAACAACTCCGCCCCATTGACGCAAATGGGCGGTAGGCGTGTACGGTGGGAGGTCTATATAAGCAGAG
CTGGTTTAGTGAACCGTCAGATCAGATCTTTGTCGATCCTACCATCCACTCGACACACCCGCCAGCGGCC
GC
Features (pLannotate 1.2.2; 21 found; start..end, strand, type, name):
      8..886     +  CDS            R1A_SARS2 (fragment): Experimental evidence at protein level: Swiss-Prot protein existence level 1. [Non-structural protein 10]: Plays a pivotal role in viral transcription by stimulating both nsp14 3'-5' exoribonuclease and nsp16 2'-O-methyltransferase activities. Therefore plays an essential role in viral mRNAs cap methylation. From Severe acute respiratory syndrome coronavirus 2 (2019-nCoV) (SARS-CoV-2).
    932..1009    +  CDS            MYLK2 (fragment): MYLK2_HUMAN - Experimental evidence at protein level: Swiss-Prot protein existence level 1. Implicated in the level of global muscle contraction and cardiac function. Phosphorylates a specific serine in the N-terminus of a myosin light chain. From Homo sapiens (Human).
   1091..1441    +  CDS            spa (fragment): SPA_STAAU - Experimental evidence at protein level: Swiss-Prot protein existence level 1. Plays a role in the inhibition of the host innate and adaptive immune responses. Possesses five immunoglobulin-binding domains that capture both the fragment crystallizable region (Fc region) and the Fab region (part of Ig that identifies antigen) of immunoglobulins (By similarity). In turn, Staphylococcus aureus is protected from phagocytic killing via inhibition of Ig Fc region. In addition, the host elicited B-cell response is prevented due to a decrease of antibody-secreting cell proliferation that en
   1522..1643    -  polyA_signal   SV40 poly(A) signal: SV40 polyadenylation signal
   1666..1735    -  CDS            large T antigen (fragment): large T antigen from SV40 (simian virus 40)
   1758..1804    +  terminator     T7 terminator: transcription terminator for bacteriophage T7 RNA polymerase
   1834..1970    +  terminator     rrnG terminator: transcription terminator from the E. coli ribosomal RNA rrnG operon (Albrechtsen et al., 1991)
   2015..2086    +  misc_feature   3' β-globin insulator: insulator downstream of the human β-globin locus (Farrell et al., 2002)
   2312..2900    -  rep_origin     ori: high-copy-number ColE1/pMB1/pBR322/pUC origin of replication
   3072..3136    -  CDS            bla(M) (fragment): β-lactamase lacking the signal sequence; bla(M); allows cytosolic expression of β-lactamase
   3400..4609    +  promoter       UbC promoter: human ubiquitin C promoter
   4619..5640    +  CDS            HygR (fragment): hygromycin B phosphotransferase confers resistance to hygromycin
   5668..5716    +  polyA_signal   poly(A) signal: synthetic polyadenylation signal
   5982..6842    +  CDS            AmpR: β-lactamase; bla; confers resistance to ampicillin, carbenicillin, and related antibiotics
   6855..6991    +  terminator     rrnG terminator: transcription terminator from the E. coli ribosomal RNA rrnG operon (Albrechtsen et al., 1991)
   7136..7207    +  misc_feature   5' β-globin insulator: insulator upstream of the human β-globin locus (Farrell et al., 2002)
   7212..7258    -  terminator     T7 terminator: transcription terminator for bacteriophage T7 RNA polymerase
   7276..7324    -  polyA_signal   poly(A) signal: synthetic polyadenylation signal
   7405..7708    +  enhancer       CMV enhancer: human cytomegalovirus immediate early enhancer
   7781..7798    -  promoter       CMV promoter (fragment): human cytomegalovirus (CMV) immediate early promoter
   7861..7912    +  promoter       CMVd2 promoter: truncated human cytomegalovirus (CMV) immediate early promoter that yields moderately reduced expression relative to the full-length promoter
