[The description below was written by a language model from this plasmid's Addgene catalogue record and pLannotate feature annotations shown in this document.]
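Description:
pGBW-m4133247 is a mammalian expression plasmid carrying wild-type SARS-CoV-2 nsp6, built on the pTwist_CMV_Hygro_6 backbone. It is propagated in E. coli as a high-copy plasmid through a ColE1/pUC-type origin and selected with ampicillin via a full-length β-lactamase gene. For selection in mammalian cells it carries a separate cassette in which the human ubiquitin C promoter drives hygromycin B phosphotransferase, followed by a synthetic polyadenylation signal.

The payload is an 869 bp insert taken from the ORF1ab polyprotein. The automated annotation matches it as a fragment of the replicase polyprotein 1a, and the nsp10 text attached to that hit is generic polyprotein commentary rather than a description of this insert, which the catalogue identifies as nsp6. Expression is driven by CMV enhancer and promoter elements located just upstream, across the plasmid's numbering origin, and an SV40 poly(A) signal is annotated downstream of the reading frame.

The coding sequence is fused at its C terminus to a backbone-encoded, TEV-cleavable tandem affinity purification tag. This is consistent with the annotated fragments of myosin light chain kinase 2, likely a calmodulin-binding peptide, and of Staphylococcus aureus protein A, which provides IgG-binding domains. The expression unit is bracketed by β-globin insulator elements, and bacterial rrnG and T7 terminators, which presumably limit read-through and interference between cassettes.

The design suits transient or hygromycin-selected stable expression of tagged nsp6 in mammalian cells. The tag would allow affinity purification, with TEV cleavage available to release the protein, although the record states only mammalian expression as the purpose.
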