Addgene plasmid #152783: pGBW-m4133247
Purpose: Mammalian expression plasmid for SARS-CoV-2 nsp6
Depositing lab: Ginkgo Bioworks & Benjie Chen. Depositing organization: Ginkgo Bioworks.
Backbone
  Vector backbone: pTwist_CMV_Hygro_6
  Backbone size w/o insert (bp): 6525
  Vector type: Mammalian Expression
  Selectable markers: Hygromycin
Growth in bacteria
  Bacterial resistance: Ampicillin, 100 μg/mL
  Growth temperature: 37°C
  Growth strain: DH5alpha
  Copy number: High Copy
Gene/Insert
  Gene/Insert name: SARS-CoV-2 nsp6
  Species: Severe acute respiratory syndrome coronavirus 2
  Insert size (bp): 869
  Mutation: wt
  Entrez Gene: ORF1ab (a.k.a. GU280_gp01)
  Promoter: CMV
  Tag / fusion protein: Cleavable TEV;TapTag (C terminal on backbone)
  Cloning method: Unknown
Resource information
  A portion of this plasmid was derived from a plasmid made by: GinkgoBioworks
Depositor comments: NCBI reference sequence: YP_009725302.1
How to cite: pGBW-m4133247 was a gift from Ginkgo Bioworks & Benjie Chen (Addgene plasmid # 152783 ; http://n2t.net/addgene:152783 ; RRID:Addgene_152783)
